>Addgene plasmid #193353 | pMXs-Sox2-17 | addgene full sequence | sequence record 379880 | Addgene NGS Result
CCCGAAAAGTGCCACCTGCATAATGAAAGACCCCACCTGTAGGTTTGGCAAGCTAGCTTAAGTAACGCCA
TTTTGCAAGGCATGGAAAAATACATAACTGAGAATAGAAAAGTTCAGATCAAGGTCAGGAACAGATGGAA
CAGCTGAATATGGGCCAAACAGGATATCTGTGGTAAGCAGTTCCTGCCCCGGCTCAGGGCCAAGAACAGA
TGGAACAGCTGAATATGGGCCAAACAGGATATCTGTGGTAAGCAGTTCCTGCCCCGGCTCAGGGCCAAGA
ACAGATGGTCCCCAGATGCGGTCCAGCCCTCAGCAGTTTCTAGAGAACCATCAGATGTTTCCAGGGTGCC
CCAAGGACCTGAAATGACCCTGTGCCTTATTTGAACTAACCAATCAGTTCGCTTCTCGCTTCTGTTCGCG
CGCTTCTGCTCCCCGAGCTCAATAAAAGAGCCCACAACCCCTCACTCGGCGCGCCAGTCCTCCGATTGAC
TGAGTCGCCCGGGTACCCGTGTATCCAATAAACCCTCTTGCAGTTGCATCCGACTTGTGGTCTCGCTGTT
CCTTGGGAGGGTCTCCTCTGAGTGATTGACTACCCGTCAGCGGGGGTCTTTCATTTGGGGGCTCGTCCGG
GATCGGGAGACCCCTGCCCAGGGACCACCGACCCACCACCGGGAGGTAAGCTGGCCAGCAACTTATCTGT
GTCTGTCCGATTGTCTAGTGTCTATGACTGATTTTATGCGCCTGCGTCGGTACTAGTTAGCTAACTAGCT
CTGTATCTGGCGGACCCGTGGTGGAACTGACGAGTTCGGAACACCCGGCCGCAACCCTGGGAGACGTCCC
AGGGACTTCGGGGGCCGTTTTTGTGGCCCGACCTGAGTCCAAAAATCCCGATCGTTTTGGACTCTTTGGT
GCACCCCCCTAATAGGAGGGATATGTGGTTCTGGTAGGAGACGAGAACCTAAAACAGTTCCCGCCTCCGT
CTGAATTTTTGCTTTCGGTTTGGGACCGAAGCCGCGCCGCGCGTCTTGTCTGCTGCAGCATCGTTCTGTG
TTGTCTCTGTCTGACTGTGTTTCTGTATTTGTCTGAAAATTAGGGCCAGACTGTTACCACTCCCTTAAGT
TTGACCTTAGGTCACTGGAAAGATGTCGAGCGGATCGCTCACAACCAGTCGGTAGATGTCAAGAAGAGAC
GTTGGGTTACCTTCTGCTCTGCAGAATGGCCAACCTTTAACGTCGGATGGCCGCGAGACGGCACCTTTAA
CCGAGACCTCATCACCCAGGTTAAGATCAAGGTCTTTTCACCTGGCCCGCATGGACACCCAGACCAGGTC
CCCTACATCGTGACCTGGGAAGCCTTGGCTTTTGACCCCCCTCCCTGGGTCAAGCCCTTTGTACACCCTA
AGCCTCCGCCTCCTCTTCCTCCATCCGCCCCGTCTCTCCCCCTTGAACCTCCTCGTTCGACCCCGCCTCG
ATCCTCCCTTTATCCAGCCCTCACTCCTTCTCTAGGCGCCCCCATATGGCCATATGAGATCTTATATGGG
GCACCCCCGCCCCTTGTAAACTTCCCTGACCCTGACATGACAAGAGTTACTAACAGCCCCTCTCTCCAAG
CTCACTTACAGGCTCTCTACTTAGTCCAGCACGAAGTCTGGAGACCTCTGGCGGCAGCCTACCAAGAACA
ACTGGACCGACCGGTGGTACCTCACCCTTACCGAGTCGGCGACACAGTGTGGGTCCGCCGACACCAGACT
AAGAACCTAGAACCTCGCTGGAAAGGACCTTACACAGTCCTGCTGACCACCCCCACCGCCCTCAAAGTAG
ACGGCATCGCAGCTTGGATACACGCCGCCCACGTGAAGGCTGCCGACCCCGGGGGTGGACCATCCTCTAG
ACTGCCGGATCTAGCTAGTTAATTAAGGATCCCAGTGTGGTGGTACGGGAATTCGTTTAAACATGTATAA
CATGATGGAGACGGAGCTGAAGCCGCCGGGCCCGCAGCAAGCTTCGGGGGGCGGCGGCGGAGGAGGCAAC
GCCACGGCGGCGGCGACCGGCGGCAACCAGAAGAACAGCCCGGACCGCGTCAAGAGGCCCATGAACGCCT
TCATGGTATGGTCCCGGGGGCAGCGGCGTAAGATGGCCCAGGAGAACCCCAAGATGCACAACTCGGAGAT
CAGCAAGCGCCTGGGCGCGGAGTGGAAAGCGTTGACCTTGGCAGAGAAGCGGCCGTTCATCGACGAGGCC
AAGCGGCTGCGCGTGCTGCATATGCAGGACCACCCCAACTACAAGTACCGGCCGCGGCGGCGCAAGCAGG
TGAAGCGCATGAAGCGGGTGGAGGGAGGCTTCCTGCACGCTCTCGTCGAGCCCCAGGCCGGCGCGCTTGG
TCCCGAGGGCGGCCGCGTGGCCATGGATGGCCTGGGTCTGCCTTTCCCGGAGCCGGGCTATCCGGCCGGT
CCTCCGCTGATGTCTCCGCACATGGGCCCCCACTATCGGGACTGCCAGGGACTGGGCGCTCCCGCGCTCG
ACGGCTACCCTCTGCCCACTCCGGACACATCCCCGCTGGATGGCGTGGAGCAGGACCCGGCTTTCTTTGC
AGCCCCGCTGCCAGGGGACTGCCCGGCGGCCGGCACCTACACTTACGCTCCAGTCTCGGACTATGCAGTG
TCCGTAGAGCCGCCCGCTGGCCCCATGCGAGTGGGGCCGGACCCCTCGGGCCCTGCGATGCCGGGGATCC
TGGCGCCCCCCAGCGCTCTGCACCTGTACTACGGCGCGATGGGCTCGCCCGCCGCAAGTGCGGGGCGCGG
TTTCCACGCGCAACCCCAGCAGCCGCTGCAACCGCAGGCACCGCCCCCGCCACCGCAGCAGCAGCACCCA
GCGCACGGCCCCGGGCAACCTTCGCCCCCTCCCGAGGCTCTGCCCTGCCGGGATGGCACGGAATCCAACC
AGCCCACTGAGCTCCTAGGGGAGGTGGACCGCACGGAATTTGAACAGTATCTGCCCTTTGTGTATAAGCC
CGAGATGGGTCTTCCCTACCAGGGACACGACTGCGGAGTGAACCTCTCAGACAGCCACGGAGCCATTTCC
TCCGTGGTGTCCGACGCTAGCTCAGCGGTCTACTATTGCAACTACCCCGACATTTGAACTAGTCTCGAGC
GGCCGCCAGCACAGTGGTCGACGATAAAATAAAAGATTTTATTTAGTCTCCAGAAAAAGGGGGGAATGAA
AGACCCCACCTGTAGGTTTGGCAAGCTAGCTTAAGTAACGCCATTTTGCAAGGCATGGAAAAATACATAA
CTGAGAATAGAGAAGTTCAGATCAAGGTCAGGAACAGATGGAACAGCTGAATATGGGCCAAACAGGATAT
CTGTGGTAAGCAGTTCCTGCCCCGGCTCAGGGCCAAGAACAGATGGAACAGCTGAATATGGGCCAAACAG
GATATCTGTGGTAAGCAGTTCCTGCCCCGGCTCAGGGCCAAGAACAGATGGTCCCCAGATGCGGTCCAGC
CCTCAGCAGTTTCTAGAGAACCATCAGATGTTTCCAGGGTGCCCCAAGGACCTGAAATGACCCTGTGCCT
TATTTGAACTAACCAATCAGTTCGCTTCTCGCTTCTGTTCGCGCGCTTCTGCTCCCCGAGCTCAATAAAA
GAGCCCACAACCCCTCACTCGGGGCGCCAGTCCTCCGATTGACTGAGTCGCCCGGGTACCCGTGTATCCA
ATAAACCCTCTTGCAGTTGCATCCGACTTGTGGTCTCGCTGTTCCTTGGGAGGGTCTCCTCTGAGTGATT
GACTACCCGTCAGCGGGGGTCTTTCACATGCAGCATGTATCAAAATTAATTTGGTTTTTTTTCTTAAGTA
TTTACATTAAATGGCCATAGTTGCATTAATGAATCGGCCAACGCGCGGGGAGAGGCGGTTTGCGTATTGG
GCGCTCTTCCGCTTCCTCGCTCACTGACTCGCTGCGCTCGGTCGTTCGGCTGCGGCGAGCGGTATCAGCT
CACTCAAAGGCGGTAATACGGTTATCCACAGAATCAGGGGATAACGCAGGAAAGAACATGTGAGCAAAAG
GCCAGCAAAAGGCCAGGAACCGTAAAAAGGCCGCGTTGCTGGCGTTTTTCCATAGGCTCCGCCCCCCTGA
CGAGCATCACAAAAATCGACGCTCAAGTCAGAGGTGGCGAAACCCGACAGGACTATAAAGATACCAGGCG
TTTCCCCCTGGAAGCTCCCTCGTGCGCTCTCCTGTTCCGACCCTGCCGCTTACCGGATACCTGTCCGCCT
TTCTCCCTTCGGGAAGCGTGGCGCTTTCTCATAGCTCACGCTGTAGGTATCTCAGTTCGGTGTAGGTCGT
TCGCTCCAAGCTGGGCTGTGTGCACGAACCCCCCGTTCAGCCCGACCGCTGCGCCTTATCCGGTAACTAT
CGTCTTGAGTCCAACCCGGTAAGACACGACTTATCGCCACTGGCAGCAGCCACTGGTAACAGGATTAGCA
GAGCGAGGTATGTAGGCGGTGCTACAGAGTTCTTGAAGTGGTGGCCTAACTACGGCTACACTAGAAGAAC
AGTATTTGGTATCTGCGCTCTGCTGAAGCCAGTTACCTTCGGAAAAAGAGTTGGTAGCTCTTGATCCGGC
AAACAAACCACCGCTGGTAGCGGTGGTTTTTTTGTTTGCAAGCAGCAGATTACGCGCAGAAAAAAAGGAT
CTCAAGAAGATCCTTTGATCTTTTCTACGGGGTCTGACGCTCAGTGGAACGAAAACTCACGTTAAGGGAT
TTTGGTCATGAGATTATCAAAAAGGATCTTCACCTAGATCCTTTTGCGGCCGGCCGCAAATCAATCTAAA
GTATATATGAGTAAACTTGGTCTGACAGTTACCAATGCTTAATCAGTGAGGCACCTATCTCAGCGATCTG
TCTATTTCGTTCATCCATAGTTGCCTGACTCCCCGTCGTGTAGATAACTACGATACGGGAGGGCTTACCA
TCTGGCCCCAGTGCTGCAATGATACCGCGAGACCCACGCTCACCGGCTCCAGATTTATCAGCAATAAACC
AGCCAGCCGGAAGGGCCGAGCGCAGAAGTGGTCCTGCAACTTTATCCGCCTCCATCCAGTCTATTAATTG
TTGCCGGGAAGCTAGAGTAAGTAGTTCGCCAGTTAATAGTTTGCGCAACGTTGTTGCCATTGCTACAGGC
ATCGTGGTGTCACGCTCGTCGTTTGGTATGGCTTCATTCAGCTCCGGTTCCCAACGATCAAGGCGAGTTA
CATGATCCCCCATGTTGTGCAAAAAAGCGGTTAGCTCCTTCGGTCCTCCGATCGTTGTCAGAAGTAAGTT
GGCCGCAGTGTTATCACTCATGGTTATGGCAGCACTGCATAATTCTCTTACTGTCATGCCATCCGTAAGA
TGCTTTTCTGTGACTGGTGAGTACTCAACCAAGTCATTCTGAGAATAGTGTATGCGGCGACCGAGTTGCT
CTTGCCCGGCGTCAATACGGGATAATACCGCGCCACATAGCAGAACTTTAAAAGTGCTCATCATTGGAAA
ACGTTCTTCGGGGCGAAAACTCTCAAGGATCTTACCGCTGTTGAGATCCAGTTCGATGTAACCCACTCGT
GCACCCAACTGATCTTCAGCATCTTTTACTTTCACCAGCGTTTCTGGGTGAGCAAAAACAGGAAGGCAAA
ATGCCGCAAAAAAGGGAATAAGGGCGACACGGAAATGTTGAATACTCATACTCTTCCTTTTTCAATATTA
TTGAAGCATTTATCAGGGTTATTGTCTCATGAGCGGATACATATTTGAATGTATTTAGAAAAATAAACAA
ATAGGGGTTCCGCGCACATTTC
Features (pLannotate 1.2.2; 12 found; start..end, strand, type, name):
     22..615     +  LTR            LTR: long terminal repeat from Moloney murine leukemia virus
    678..877     +  misc_feature   MMLV Ψ: packaging signal of Moloney murine leukemia virus (MMLV)
    929..1017    +  misc_feature   MESV Ψ (fragment): packaging signal of murine embryonic stem cell virus
   1094..1510    +  CDS            gag (truncated): truncated Moloney murine leukemia virus (MMLV) gag gene lacking the start codon
   1520..1894    +  misc_feature   pol region: Moloney murine leukemia virus (MMLV) pol region containing the splice acceptor site
   2046..3134    +  CDS            Sox17 (fragment): SOX17_MOUSE - Also known as Sox-17. Experimental evidence at protein level: Swiss-Prot protein existence level 1. [Isoform 2]: Has no DNA-binding activity, and does not function as transcriptional activator. From Mus musculus (Mouse).
   3215..3336    +  LTR            3' LTR (ΔU3) (fragment): self-inactivating 3' long terminal repeat (LTR) from Moloney murine leukemia virus
   3337..3806    +  LTR            LTR: long terminal repeat from Moloney murine leukemia virus
   3872..3924    -  CDS            lacI (fragment): lac repressor; lacI; The lac repressor binds to the lac operator to inhibit transcription in E. coli. This inhibition can be relieved by adding lactose or isopropyl-β-D-thiogalactopyranoside (IPTG).
   4107..4695    -  rep_origin     ori: high-copy-number ColE1/pMB1/pBR322/pUC origin of replication
   4859..5719    -  CDS            AmpR: β-lactamase; bla; confers resistance to ampicillin, carbenicillin, and related antibiotics
   5720..5824    -  promoter       AmpR promoter: bla
