[The description below was written by a language model from this plasmid's Addgene catalogue record and pLannotate feature annotations shown in this document.]
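Description:
pMXs-Sox2-17 is a Moloney murine leukemia virus (MMLV)-based retroviral expression vector built on the pMXs backbone, with a total size of about 5.8 kb. In bacteria it is maintained through a high-copy ColE1/pUC-type origin and selected with ampicillin via the β-lactamase gene and its native promoter. The viral portion comprises a 5' LTR, the MMLV packaging signal (with an adjacent fragment annotated as MESV Ψ), a truncated gag sequence lacking its start codon, a pol-derived region carrying the splice acceptor, and a 3' LTR. The extended Ψ/gag region promotes efficient encapsidation of the genomic RNA when gag, pol and env are supplied in trans by a packaging cell line. No mammalian selection marker or reporter is annotated.

The payload is a roughly 1.2 kb mouse open reading frame cloned between EcoRI and XhoI sites and transcribed from the 5' LTR, with no internal promoter. It encodes Sox2-17, also called super-Sox or S*, an engineered, highly cooperative chimeric transcription factor in which Sox2 residues 43-47, 61 and 65-86, together with the C-terminal domain, have been replaced by the corresponding Sox17 elements. The automated annotation labels most of the insert as a Sox17 fragment, which is consistent with the large Sox17-derived C-terminal portion rather than indicating a plain Sox17 insert. A part of the 3' LTR is likewise auto-labelled as a ΔU3 fragment, but the record otherwise gives no indication of a self-inactivating design. Judging from the stated purpose and the associated publication, the vector is used to deliver the chimeric factor by retroviral transduction in reprogramming experiments aimed at inducing naive pluripotency.
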