Addgene plasmid #193353: pMXs-Sox2-17
Purpose: Retroviral vector expressing mouse Sox2-17 chimeric transcription factor (super-Sox)
Depositing lab: Hans Schöler. Depositing organization: Max Planck Institute for Molecular Biomedicine. Publication: Highly cooperative chimeric super-SOX induces naive pluripotency across species. MacCarthy CM, Wu G, Malik V, Menuchin-Lasowski Y, Velychko T, Keshet G, Fan R, Bedzhov I, Church GM, Jauch R, Cojocaru V, Scholer HR, Velychko S. Cell Stem Cell. 2024 Jan 4;31(1):127-147.e9. doi: 10.1016/j.stem.2023.11.010. Epub 2023 Dec 22. PubMed 38141611.
Backbone
  Vector backbone: pMXs
  Backbone size w/o insert (bp): 4627
  Total vector size (bp): 5832
  Vector type: Mammalian Expression, Retroviral
Growth in bacteria
  Bacterial resistance: Ampicillin, 100 μg/mL
  Growth temperature: 37°C
  Growth strain: NEB Stable
  Copy number: High Copy
Gene/Insert
  Gene/Insert name: Sox2-17 (alt names: superSox; S*)
  Species: M. musculus (mouse)
  Insert size (bp): 1205
  Mutation: Sox2-17 is engineered highly cooperative chimeric transcription factor, where the following elements of Sox2 were swapped with Sox17: 43-47, 61, 65-86 and CTD
  Entrez Gene: Sox2 (a.k.a. Sox-2, lcc, ysb)
  Promoter: 5'LTR
  Cloning method: Restriction Enzyme; 5′ cloning site EcoRI (not destroyed); 3′ cloning site XhoI (not destroyed)
  Sequencing primers: 5′ gacggcatcgcagcttggatacac; 3′ CCCTTTTTCTGGAGACTAAATAAAATC
Terms and licenses: Academic/Nonprofit Terms; Industry Terms: Not Available to Industry
Depositor comments: Please visit https://www.biorxiv.org/content/10.1101/2022.09.23.509242v1 for BioRxiv preprint
How to cite: pMXs-Sox2-17 was a gift from Hans Schöler (Addgene plasmid # 193353 ; http://n2t.net/addgene:193353 ; RRID:Addgene_193353)
